Addgene plasmid #210177: pRH3175
Purpose: Protein quality control substrate and associated control YIp ADE2-LEU2 pTDH3::aro7-R33G,G141S-GFP::tADH1
Depositing lab: Randy Hampton. Depositing organization: University of California, San Diego (UCSD). Publication: Exploring the "misfolding problem" by systematic discovery and analysis of functional-but-degraded proteins. Flagg MP, Lam B, Lam DK, Le TM, Kao A, Slaiwa YI, Hampton RY. Mol Biol Cell. 2023 Dec 1;34(13):ar125. doi: 10.1091/mbc.E23-06-0248. Epub 2023 Sep 20. PubMed 37729018.
Backbone
  Vector backbone: pRH3022
  Vector type: Yeast Expression
Growth in bacteria
  Bacterial resistance: Ampicillin, 100 μg/mL
  Growth temperature: 37°C
  Growth strain: DH5alpha
  Copy number: High Copy
Gene/Insert
  Gene/Insert name: YIp ADE2-LEU2 pTDH3::aro7-R33G,G141S-GFP::tADH1
  Species: S. cerevisiae (budding yeast)
  Mutation: R33G,G141S
  Entrez Gene: ARO7 (a.k.a. YPR060C, HGS1, OSM2, TYR7)
  Cloning method: Gibson Cloning
Terms and licenses: Academic/Nonprofit Terms; Industry Terms: Not Available to Industry
How to cite: pRH3175 was a gift from Randy Hampton (Addgene plasmid # 210177 ; http://n2t.net/addgene:210177 ; RRID:Addgene_210177)
