[The description below was written by a language model from this plasmid's Addgene catalogue record and pLannotate feature annotations shown in this document.]
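Description:
pRH3175 is a yeast integrating plasmid (YIp) for Saccharomyces cerevisiae, built on the pRH3022 backbone by Gibson assembly. The annotated 9.9 kb sequence contains no yeast replication origin or centromere (no 2μ or CEN/ARS element), consistent with a vector that must recombine into the genome to be maintained. It carries full-length ADE2 and LEU2 genes, each with its own promoter. The "ADE2-LEU2" designation suggests that ADE2 homology serves for targeting and LEU2 as the auxotrophic marker, although the record does not state the integration strategy explicitly. In E. coli the plasmid is propagated at high copy through a ColE1/pUC-type origin and selected with ampicillin via the β-lactamase gene. Remnants of a pBluescript-type scaffold are also present, including an f1 origin, lac promoter/operator, a lacZα fragment, T3 and T7 promoters and multiple cloning site fragments. Small bom, rop and lacI fragments appear to be carried over from earlier cloning steps.

The payload is a single expression cassette in which the strong constitutive TDH3 (GAP) promoter drives the yeast ARO7 open reading frame, encoding chorismate mutase, followed in the same orientation by GFP and terminated by the ADH1 terminator; the insert name describes this as an aro7-GFP fusion. The ARO7 sequence carries the R33G and G141S substitutions. According to the catalogue entry, the construct belongs to a set of protein quality control substrates and associated controls. The linked study concerns mutant proteins that remain functional but are nevertheless degraded. The GFP tag would let steady-state levels and turnover of the mutant enzyme be followed by fluorescence or immunodetection, with expression from a stable integrated copy.
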