Features (pLannotate 1.2.2; 25 found; start..end, strand, type, name):
     22..665     +  promoter       GAP promoter: S. cerevisiae TDH3; promoter for glyceraldehyde-3-phosphate dehydrogenase
    671..715     +  misc_feature   MCS (fragment): pBluescript multiple cloning site
    720..1487    +  CDS            ARO7: CHMU_YEAST - Also known as OSM2. Experimental evidence at protein level: Swiss-Prot protein existence level 1. Catalyzes the Claisen rearrangement of chorismate to prephenate (PubMed:2646272, PubMed:2187528, PubMed:10894726, PubMed:31498992, PubMed:9642265, PubMed:10428795). Acts at the first branch point in the aromatic amino acid pathway where it steers biosynthesis towards phenylalanine and tyrosine, and away from tryptophan (Probable). From Saccharomyces cerevisiae (strain ATCC 204508 / S288c) (Baker's yeast).
   1515..2228    +  CDS            GFP: Aequoria victoria green fluorescent protein
   2249..2436    +  terminator     ADH1 terminator: S. cerevisiae ADH1; transcription terminator for the S. cerevisiae alcohol dehydrogenase 1 (ADH1) gene
   2441..2459    -  promoter       T7 promoter: promoter for bacteriophage T7 RNA polymerase
   2467..2622    +  CDS            lacZα (fragment): LacZα fragment of β-galactosidase; lacZ fragment
   2626..3054    +  rep_origin     f1 ori (sequence partly withheld): f1 bacteriophage origin of replication; arrow indicates direction of (+) strand synthesis
   3082..3133    -  misc_feature   bom (fragment): basis of mobility region from pBR322
   3289..5001    -  CDS            ADE2: PUR6_YEAST - Experimental evidence at protein level: Swiss-Prot protein existence level 1. From Saccharomyces cerevisiae (strain ATCC 204508 / S288c) (Baker's yeast).
   5002..5377    -  promoter       ADE2 promoter: S. cerevisiae ADE2
   5388..5501    +  rep_origin     f1 ori (fragment): f1 bacteriophage origin of replication; arrow indicates direction of (+) strand synthesis
   5502..5601    -  misc_feature   bom (fragment): basis of mobility region from pBR322
   5703..5738    -  CDS            rop (fragment): Rop protein, which maintains plasmids at low copy number; rop
   6051..7145    -  CDS            LEU2: 3-isopropylmalate dehydrogenase, required for leucine biosynthesis; S. cerevisiae LEU2; yeast auxotrophic marker
   7146..7553    -  promoter       LEU2 promoter: S. cerevisiae LEU2
   7721..7825    +  promoter       AmpR promoter: bla
   7826..8686    +  CDS            AmpR: β-lactamase; bla; confers resistance to ampicillin, carbenicillin, and related antibiotics
   8857..9445    +  rep_origin     ori: high-copy-number ColE1/pMB1/pBR322/pUC origin of replication
   9628..9720    +  CDS            lacI (fragment): lac repressor; lacI; The lac repressor binds to the lac operator to inhibit transcription in E. coli. This inhibition can be relieved by adding lactose or isopropyl-β-D-thiogalactopyranoside (IPTG).
   9733..9754    +  protein_bind   CAP binding site: CAP binding activates transcription in the presence of cAMP. E. coli catabolite activator protein
   9769..9799    +  promoter       lac promoter: promoter for the E. coli lac operon
   9807..9823    +  protein_bind   lac operator: The lac repressor binds to the lac operator to inhibit transcription in E. coli. This inhibition can be relieved by adding lactose or isopropyl-β-D-thiogalactopyranoside (IPTG). lac repressor encoded by lacI
   9868..9886    +  promoter       T3 promoter: promoter for bacteriophage T3 RNA polymerase
   9899..3       +  misc_feature   MCS (fragment) (across the origin): pBluescript multiple cloning site
>Addgene plasmid #210177 | pRH3175 | addgene full sequence | sequence record 415795 | Addgene NGS Result
GCTGCTTGGCGGTCGAGTTTATCATTATCAATACTGCCATTTCAAAGAATACGTAAATAATTAATAGTAG
TGATTTTCCTAACTTTATTTAGTCAAAAAATTAGCCTTTTAATTCTGCTGTAACCCGTACATGCCCAAAA
TAGGGGGCGGGTTACACAGAATATATAACATCGTAGGTGTCTGGGTGAACAGTTTATTCCTGGCATCCAC
TAAATATAATGGAGCCCGCTTTTTAAGCTGGCATCCAGAAAAAAAAAGAATCCCAGCACCAAAATATTGT
TTTCTTCACCAACCATCAGTTCATAGGTCCATTCTCTTAGCGCAACTACAGAGAACAGGGGCACAAACAG
GCAAAAAACGGGCACAACCTCAATGGAGTGATGCAACCTGCCTGGAGTAAATGATGACACAAGGCAATTG
ACCCACGCATGTATCTATCTCATTTTCTTACACCTTCTATTACCTTCTGCTCTCTCTGATTTGGAAAAAG
CTGAAAAAAAAGGTTGAAACCAGTTCCCTGAAATTATTCCCCTACTTGACTAATAAGTATATAAAGACGG
TAGGTATTGATTGTAATTCTGTAAATCTATTTCTTAAACTTCTTAAATTCTACTTTTATAGTTAGTCTTT
TTTTTAGTTTTAAAACACCAAGAACTTAGTTTCGACGGATCTGCAGGAATTCGATATCAAGCTTATCGAT
ACCGTCGACCTCGAGAGATATGGATTTCACAAAACCAGAAACTGTTTTAAATCTACAAAATATTAGAGAT
GAATTAGTTAGAATGGAGGATTCGATCATCTTCAAATTTATTGAGGGGTCGCATTTCGCCACATGTCCTT
CAGTTTATGAGGCAAACCATCCAGGTTTAGAAATTCCGAATTTTAAAGGATCTTTCTTGGATTGGGCTCT
TTCAAATCTTGAAATTGCGCATTCTCGCATCAGAAGATTCGAATCACCTGATGAAACTCCCTTCTTTCCT
GACAAGATTCAGAAATCATTCTTACCGAGCATTAACTACCCACAAATTTTGGCGCCTTATGCCCCAGAAG
TTAATTACAATGATAAAATAAAAAAAGTTTATATTGAAAAGATTATACCATTAATTTCGAAAAGAGATGG
TGATGATAAGAATAACTTCTCTTCTGTTGCCACTAGAGATATAGAATGTTTGCAAAGCTTAAGTAGGAGA
ATCCACTTTGGCAAGTTTGTTGCTGAAGCCAAGTTCCAATCGGATATCCCGCTATACACAAAGCTGATCA
AAAGTAAAGATGTCGAGGGGATAATGAAGAATATCACCAATTCTGCCGTTGAAGAAAAGATTCTAGAAAG
ATTAACTAAGAAGGCTGAAGTCTATGGTGTGGACCCTACCAACGAGTCAGGTGAAAGAAGGATTACTCCA
GAATATTTGGTAAAAATTTATAAGGAAATTGTTATACCTATCACTAAGGAAGTTGAGGTGGAATACTTGC
TAAGAAGGTTGGAAGAGGGTCGACGGATCCCCGGGTTAATTAACAGTAAAGGAGAAGAACTTTTCACTGG
AGTTGTCCCAATTCTTGTTGAATTAGATGGTGATGTTAATGGGCACAAATTTTCTGTCAGTGGAGAGGGT
GAAGGTGATGCAACATACGGAAAACTTACCCTTAAATTTATTTGCACTACTGGAAAACTACCTGTTCCAT
GGCCAACACTTGTCACTACTTTCACTTATGGTGTTCAATGCTTTTCAAGATACCCAGATCATATGAAACG
GCATGACTTTTTCAAGAGTGCCATGCCCGAAGGTTATGTACAGGAAAGAACTATATTTTTCAAAGATGAC
GGGAACTACAAGACACGTGCTGAAGTCAAGTTTGAAGGTGATACCCTTGTTAATAGAATCGAGTTAAAAG
GTATTGATTTTAAAGAAGATGGAAACATTCTTGGACACAAATTGGAATACAACTATAACTCACACAATGT
ATACATCATGGCAGACAAACAAAAGAATGGAATCAAAGTTAACTTCAAAATTAGACACAACATTGAAGAT
GGAAGCGTTCAACTAGCAGACCATTATCAACAAAATACTCCAATTGGCGATGGCCCTGTCCTTTTACCAG
ACAACCATTACCTGTCCACACAATCTGCCCTTTCGAAAGATCCCAACGAAAAGAGAGACCACATGGTCCT
TCTTGAGTTTGTAACAGCTGCTGGGATTACACATGGCATGGATGAACTATACAAATAGGGCGCGCCACTT
CTAAATAAGCGAATTTCTTATGATTTATGATTTTTATTATTAAATAAGTTATAAAAAAAATAAGTGTATA
CAAATTTTAAAGTGACTCTTAGGTTTTAAAACGAAAATTCTTATTCTTGAGTAACTCTTTCCTGTAGGTC
AGGTTGCTTTCTCAGGTATAGTATGAGGTCGCTCTTATTGACCACACCTCTACCGGCAGCCCTATAGTGA
GTCGTATTACGCGCGCTCACTGGCCGTCGTTTTACAACGTCGTGACTGGGAAAACCCTGGCGTTACCCAA
CTTAATCGCCTTGCAGCACATCCCCCTTTCGCCAGCTGGCGTAATAGCGAAGAGGCCCGCACCGATCGCC
CTTCCCAACAGTTGCGCAGCCTGAATGGCGAATGG
[124 nt withheld, positions 2626-2749]
C
[91 nt withheld, positions 2751-2841]
A
[49 nt withheld, positions 2843-2891]
CCTTTGACGTTGGAGTCCACGTTCTTT
[37 nt withheld, positions 2919-2955]
ACCCTATCTCGGTCTATTCTTTTGATTTATAAGGGATTTTGCCGATTTCGGCCTATTGGTTAAAAAATGA
GCTGATTTAACAAAAATTTAACGCGAATTTTAACAAAATATTAACGCTTACAATTTCCTGATGCGGTATT
TTCTCCTTACGCATCTGTGCGGTATTTCACACCGCATAGATCTTATGTATGAAATTCTTAAAAAAGGACA
CCTGTAAGCGTTGATTTCTATGTATGAAGTCCACATTTGATGTAATCATAACAAAGCCTAAAAAATAGGT
ATATCATTTTATAATTATTTGCTGTACAAGTATATCAATAAACTTATATATTACTTGTTTTCTAGATAAG
CTTCGTAACCGACAGTTTCTAACTTTTGTGCTTTGACAAGAACTTCTTCTTCTTGCTTTAATAAAAACTG
TTCCATTTTCGTTGTATAACTTGAATCATAAGCGCCAAGCAGTCTGACAGCCAACAGCGCAGCGTTCGTA
CTATTATTAATAGCGACGGTAGCTACTGGAACACCTCTAGGCATTTGCACAATTGAATGTAAAGAATCTA
CTCCATCTAGACAAGAACCTTTTACGGGCACACCGATGACAGGAAGTGGTGTCATTGCAGCCACCATACC
TGGCAAGTGAGCAGCCCCACCAGCTCCAGCGATAATTGTTTTAATTCCACGCTTGCTTGCGGAAATAGCA
TATGCTGACATCCTATGTGGAGTTCTATGAGCAGAGACTATTGTCACTTCAAATGGAACGCCAAAATCTT
TTAAAACCGCACATGCGGCAGACATTACCGGCAAGTCAGAGTCTGATCCCATGATGATTCCAACCAATGG
TTTGACCATTGCTTCCAAGTCCAACTTTTGAGCGACAGAGATTTTGATTGGAATATCAGTTCTACCTGTA
ATGTAGTTCAGCCTTTGTTCACATTCCGCCATACTGGAGGCAATAATATTTATGTGACCTACTTTTCTGT
TAGGTCTAGACTCTTTTCCATATAAGTACACTGAGGAACCTGGAGTCGCCAATGCTCTTTCGCAAGTTTC
TAGCTCTTTATCTTTTGTATGTTTGTCTCCAAGAACATTTAGCATAATGGCGTTCGTTGTAATGGTGGAG
AAAGATGTGAAATTCTTTGGCATTGGCAAATCCAATATTGATCTCAAATGAGCTTCAAATTGAGAAGTGA
CGCAAGCATCAATGGTATAATGTCCAGAGTTGTGAGGCCTTGGGGCAATTTCGTTAATAAGCAATTCCCC
TGTTTCTAAATAGAACATTTCCACACCAAATATACCACAACCGGGAAAAGATTTGATTGCATTTTCTGCC
AACAACTTCGCCTTAAGTTGAACGGAGTCCGGAACTCTAGCAGGCGCATAACATAAGTCACAAATATTGT
CCTTGTGGATAGTCTCTACAATTGGGTAAGAAAACACTAAACCGTTAACAGACCTCACAATCATGACTGC
TAATTCTTTAGTAAATGGTGCCCATTTTTCGGCGTACAAAGGACGATCCTTCAGTACTTCCAAAGCTTCC
GGAATCATTTCCTTATTCTTTACAACGAAGTTACCTCTTCCATCGTATGCCAAAGTCCTCGACTTCAAGA
CGAATGGAAAACCCAAATCTCTTCCAACATTCAATAGGGACGTCTCACTGGCTTGTTCCACAGGAACACT
TTGGGTAACTGCTATACCATTTTTGATTAAATGCTCTTTTTGAATATATTTGTCTTGTATCAATCTGATT
GTTTCTGGAGAAGGGTAAATTTTTAATTTGGGATGTTTTACTTGAAGATTCTTTAGTGTAGGAACATCAA
CATGCTCAATCTCAATCGTTAGCACATCACATTTTTCAGCTAGTTTTTCGATATCAAGAGGATTGGAAAA
GGAGCCATTAACGTGGTCATTGGAGTTGCTTATTTGTTTGGCAGGAGAATTTTCAGCATCTAGTATTACC
GTCTTAATGTTGAGCCTGTTTGCTGCCTCAACAATCATACGTCCCAATTGTCCCCCTCCTAATATACCAA
CTGTTCTAGAATCCATACTTGATTGTTTTGTCCGATTTTCTTGTTTTTCTTGATTGTTATAGTAGGATGT
ACTTAGAAGAGAGATCCAACGATTTTACGCACCAATTTATACATGAAATGCTCCATAATATTGTCCATTT
AGTTCTTAATAAAAGGTCAGCAAGAGTCAATCACTTAGTATTACCCGGTTCGTAGCCATGCAACAAGAGT
CATTTGTCAGCATAGCTGTAATAATCAATCATGACGTAAGAAATGTATCATAATTAAAAGTTGTTAAAGA
TGTCAGTGTTATGTTGGTGTTACAAAATTCTCGGCTTCTCACTAATATTTAATATCTCTTAAATTTTATC
TGTCTTTGATTCTTTTAAGAAAAGTTATGTATTATTCAAGAATTAATTCAGATCTATTCTTTTGATTTAT
AAGGGATTTTGCCGATTTCGGCCTATTGGTTAAAAAATGAGCTGATTTAACAAAAATTTAACGCGAATTT
TAACAAAATATTAACGCTTACAATTTCCTGATGCGGTATTTTCTCCTTACGCATCTGTGCGGTATTTCAC
ACCGCATATGGTGCACTCTCAGTACAATCTGCTCTGATGCCGCATAGTTAAGCCAGCCCCGACACCCGCC
AACACCCGCTGACGCGCCCTGACGGGCTTGTCTGCTCCCGGCATCCGCTTACAGACAAGCTGTGACCGTC
TCCGGGAGCTGCATGTGTCAGAGGTTTTCACCGTCATCACCGAAACGCGCGAGACGAAAGGGCCTCGTGA
TACGCCTATTTTTATAGGTTAATGTCATGATCTTTTTGTGTGGTGCCCTCCTCCTTGTCAATATTAATGT
TAAAGTGCAATTCTTTTTCCTTATCACGTTGAGCCATTAGTATCAATTTGCTTACCTGTATTCCTTTACA
TCCTCCTTTTTCTCCTTCTTGATAAATGTATGTAGATTGCGTATATAGTTTCGTCTACCCTATGAACATA
TTCCATTTTGTAATTTCGTGTCGTTTCTATTATGAATTTCATTTATAAAGTTTATGTACAAATATCATAA
AAAAAGAGAATCTTTTTAAGCAAGGATTTTCTTAACTTCTTCGGCGACAGCATCACCGACTTCGGTGGTA
CTGTTGGAACCACCTAAATCACCAGTTCTGATACCTGCATCCAAAACCTTTTTAACTGCATCTTCAATGG
CCTTACCTTCTTCAGGCAAGTTCAATGACAATTTCAACATCATTGCAGCAGACAAGATAGTGGCGATAGG
GTTGACCTTATTCTTTGGCAAATCTGGAGCAGAACCGTGGCATGGTTCGTACAAACCAAATGCGGTGTTC
TTGTCTGGCAAAGAGGCCAAGGACGCAGATGGCAACAAACCCAAGGAACCTGGGATAACGGAGGCTTCAT
CGGAGATGATATCACCAAACATGTTGCTGGTGATTATAATACCATTTAGGTGGGTTGGGTTCTTAACTAG
GATCATGGCGGCAGAATCAATCAATTGATGTTGAACCTTCAATGTAGGGAATTCGTTCTTGATGGTTTCC
TCCACAGTTTTTCTCCATAATCTTGAAGAGGCCAAAACATTAGCTTTATCCAAGGACCAAATAGGCAATG
GTGGCTCATGTTGTAGGGCCATGAAAGCGGCCATTCTTGTGATTCTTTGCACTTCTGGAACGGTGTATTG
TTCACTATCCCAAGCGACACCATCACCATCGTCTTCCTTTCTCTTACCAAAGTAAATACCTCCCACTAAT
TCTCTGACAACAACGAAGTCAGTACCTTTAGCAAATTGTGGCTTGATTGGAGATAAGTCTAAAAGAGAGT
CGGATGCAAAGTTACATGGTCTTAAGTTGGCGTACAATTGAAGTTCTTTACGGATTTTTAGTAAACCTTG
TTCAGGTCTAACACTACCGGTACCCCATTTAGGACCACCCACAGCACCTAACAAAACGGCATCAGCCTTC
TTGGAGGCTTCCAGCGCCTCATCTGGAAGTGGAACACCTGTAGCATCGATAGCAGCACCACCAATTAAAT
GATTTTCGAAATCGAACTTGACATTGGAACGAACATCAGAAATAGCTTTAAGAACCTTAATGGCTTCGGC
TGTGATTTCTTGACCAACGTGGTCACCTGGCAAAACGACGATCTTCTTAGGGGCAGACATTAGAATGGTA
TATCCTTGAAATATATATATATATATTGCTGAAATGTAAAAGGTAAGAAAAGTTAGAAAGTAAGACGATT
GCTAACCACCTATTGGAAAAAACAATAGGTCCTTAAATAATATTGTCAACTTCAAGTATTGTGATGCAAG
CATTTAGTCATGAACGCTTCTCTATTCTATATGAAAAGCCGGTTCCGGCGCTCTCACCTTTCCTTTTTCT
CCCAATTTTTCAGTTGAAAAAGGTATATGCGTCAGGCGACCTCTGAAATTAACAAAAAATTTCCAGTCAT
CGAATTTGATTCTGTGCGATAGCGCCCCTGTGTGTTCTCGTTATGTTGAGGAAAAAAATAATGGTTGCTA
AGAGATTCGAACTCTTGCATCTTACGATACCTGAGTATTCCCACAGTTAACTGCGGTCAAGATATTTCTT
GAATCAGGCGCCTTAGACCGCTCGGCCAAACAACCAATTACTTGTTGAGAAATAGAGTATAATTATCCTA
TAAATATAACGTTTTTGAACACACATGAACAAGGAAGTACAGGAGACGTCAGGTGGCACTTTTCGGGGAA
ATGTGCGCGGAACCCCTATTTGTTTATTTTTCTAAATACATTCAAATATGTATCCGCTCATGAGACAATA
ACCCTGATAAATGCTTCAATAATATTGAAAAAGGAAGAGTATGAGTATTCAACATTTCCGTGTCGCCCTT
ATTCCCTTTTTTGCGGCATTTTGCCTTCCTGTTTTTGCTCACCCAGAAACGCTGGTGAAAGTAAAAGATG
CTGAAGATCAGTTGGGTGCACGAGTGGGTTACATCGAACTGGATCTCAACAGCGGTAAGATCCTTGAGAG
TTTTCGCCCCGAAGAACGTTTTCCAATGATGAGCACTTTTAAAGTTCTGCTATGTGGCGCGGTATTATCC
CGTATTGACGCCGGGCAAGAGCAACTCGGTCGCCGCATACACTATTCTCAGAATGACTTGGTTGAGTACT
CACCAGTCACAGAAAAGCATCTTACGGATGGCATGACAGTAAGAGAATTATGCAGTGCTGCCATAACCAT
GAGTGATAACACTGCGGCCAACTTACTTCTGACAACGATCGGAGGACCGAAGGAGCTAACCGCTTTTTTG
CACAACATGGGGGATCATGTAACTCGCCTTGATCGTTGGGAACCGGAGCTGAATGAAGCCATACCAAACG
ACGAGCGTGACACCACGATGCCTGTAGCAATGGCAACAACGTTGCGCAAACTATTAACTGGCGAACTACT
TACTCTAGCTTCCCGGCAACAATTAATAGACTGGATGGAGGCGGATAAAGTTGCAGGACCACTTCTGCGC
TCGGCCCTTCCGGCTGGCTGGTTTATTGCTGATAAATCTGGAGCCGGTGAGCGTGGGTCTCGCGGTATCA
TTGCAGCACTGGGGCCAGATGGTAAGCCCTCCCGTATCGTAGTTATCTACACGACGGGGAGTCAGGCAAC
TATGGATGAACGAAATAGACAGATCGCTGAGATAGGTGCCTCACTGATTAAGCATTGGTAACTGTCAGAC
CAAGTTTACTCATATATACTTTAGATTGATTTAAAACTTCATTTTTAATTTAAAAGGATCTAGGTGAAGA
TCCTTTTTGATAATCTCATGACCAAAATCCCTTAACGTGAGTTTTCGTTCCACTGAGCGTCAGACCCCGT
AGAAAAGATCAAAGGATCTTCTTGAGATCCTTTTTTTCTGCGCGTAATCTGCTGCTTGCAAACAAAAAAA
CCACCGCTACCAGCGGTGGTTTGTTTGCCGGATCAAGAGCTACCAACTCTTTTTCCGAAGGTAACTGGCT
TCAGCAGAGCGCAGATACCAAATACTGTTCTTCTAGTGTAGCCGTAGTTAGGCCACCACTTCAAGAACTC
TGTAGCACCGCCTACATACCTCGCTCTGCTAATCCTGTTACCAGTGGCTGCTGCCAGTGGCGATAAGTCG
TGTCTTACCGGGTTGGACTCAAGACGATAGTTACCGGATAAGGCGCAGCGGTCGGGCTGAACGGGGGGTT
CGTGCACACAGCCCAGCTTGGAGCGAACGACCTACACCGAACTGAGATACCTACAGCGTGAGCTATGAGA
AAGCGCCACGCTTCCCGAAGGGAGAAAGGCGGACAGGTATCCGGTAAGCGGCAGGGTCGGAACAGGAGAG
CGCACGAGGGAGCTTCCAGGGGGAAACGCCTGGTATCTTTATAGTCCTGTCGGGTTTCGCCACCTCTGAC
TTGAGCGTCGATTTTTGTGATGCTCGTCAGGGGGGCGGAGCCTATGGAAAAACGCCAGCAACGCGGCCTT
TTTACGGTTCCTGGCCTTTTGCTGGCCTTTTGCTCACATGTTCTTTCCTGCGTTATCCCCTGATTCTGTG
GATAACCGTATTACCGCCTTTGAGTGAGCTGATACCGCTCGCCGCAGCCGAACGACCGAGCGCAGCGAGT
CAGTGAGCGAGGAAGCGGAAGAGCGCCCAATACGCAAACCGCCTCTCCCCGCGCGTTGGCCGATTCATTA
ATGCAGCTGGCACGACAGGTTTCCCGACTGGAAAGCGGGCAGTGAGCGCAACGCAATTAATGTGAGTTAG
CTCACTCATTAGGCACCCCAGGCTTTACACTTTATGCTTCCGGCTCGTATGTTGTGTGGAATTGTGAGCG
GATAACAATTTCACACAGGAAACAGCTATGACCATGATTACGCCAAGCGCGCAATTAACCCTCACTAAAG
GGAACAAAAGCTGGAGCTCCACCGCGGTGGCGGCC
